Addgene plasmid #160290: pYM28-BirA*
Purpose: Used for C-terminal BirA* tagging of proteins in Saccharomyces cerevisiae; Selection marker: HIS3
Depositing lab: Martin Ott. Depositing organization: Stockholms Universitet. Publication: Molecular Wiring of a Mitochondrial Translational Feedback Loop. Salvatori R, Kehrein K, Singh AP, Aftab W, Moller-Hergt BV, Forne I, Imhof A, Ott M. Mol Cell. 2020 Feb 20;77(4):887-900.e5. doi: 10.1016/j.molcel.2019.11.019. Epub 2019 Dec 26. PubMed 31883951.
Backbone
  Vector backbone: pYM28
  Vector type: Yeast Expression
Growth in bacteria
  Bacterial resistance: Ampicillin, 100 μg/mL
  Growth temperature: 37°C
  Growth strain: DH5alpha
  Copy number: Unknown
Gene/Insert
  Gene/Insert name: BirA*
Terms and licenses: Academic/Nonprofit Terms; Industry Terms: Not Available to Industry
How to cite: pYM28-BirA* was a gift from Martin Ott (Addgene plasmid # 160290 ; http://n2t.net/addgene:160290 ; RRID:Addgene_160290)
