[The description below was written by a language model from this plasmid's Addgene catalogue record and pLannotate feature annotations shown in this document.]
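Description:
pYM28-BirA* is a PCR-template ("cassette") plasmid built on the pYM28 backbone and used for C-terminal tagging of proteins in Saccharomyces cerevisiae with the promiscuous biotin ligase BirA*. It is propagated in E. coli through a high-copy ColE1/pUC-type origin and selected with ampicillin via the β-lactamase gene. No yeast replication origin or centromere is annotated, consistent with a plasmid that supplies a tagging module for chromosomal integration rather than being maintained episomally in yeast. Short lacI, rop and bom fragments are backbone remnants, and SP6 and T7 promoters flank the cassette region.

The payload begins with a FLAG epitope followed by the E. coli birA coding sequence, and a fragment annotated as 3xHA lies just downstream, spanning the plasmid origin. The feature table identifies the ligase only as birA, so the mutation that defines the BirA* variant is known from the catalogue name rather than the annotation. No promoter is annotated upstream of the tag, which fits its intended use: once fused in frame to the 3' end of a target gene, expression would come from that gene's own promoter, with the S. cerevisiae ADH1 terminator ending the transcript. Next comes the selection module, in which the Schizosaccharomyces pombe his5 gene, the functional counterpart of S. cerevisiae HIS3, is driven by the Ashbya gossypii TEF promoter and terminator and allows selection by histidine prototrophy in his3 strains.

In plasmids of this type, the tag-plus-marker cassette is typically amplified with primers carrying homology to the target locus and integrated by homologous recombination. The resulting BirA* fusion enables proximity-dependent biotinylation (BioID) to map neighbouring or interacting proteins, with the epitope tags potentially available for detecting the fusion.
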