Features (pLannotate 1.2.2; 15 found; start..end, strand, type, name):
     60..247     +  terminator     ADH1 terminator: S. cerevisiae ADH1; transcription terminator for the S. cerevisiae alcohol dehydrogenase 1 (ADH1) gene
    322..665     +  promoter       TEF promoter: Ashbya gossypii TEF promoter
    666..1319    +  CDS            S. pombe his5: imidazoleglycerol-phosphate dehydratase, required for histidine biosynthesis; Schizosaccharomyces pombe his5; yeast auxotrophic marker; corresponds to S. cerevisiae HIS3
   1325..1522    +  terminator     TEF terminator: Ashbya gossypii TEF terminator
   1627..1645    -  promoter       T7 promoter: promoter for bacteriophage T7 RNA polymerase
   1667..1720    -  CDS            lacI (fragment): lac repressor; lacI; The lac repressor binds to the lac operator to inhibit transcription in E. coli. This inhibition can be relieved by adding lactose or isopropyl-β-D-thiogalactopyranoside (IPTG).
   1903..2491    -  rep_origin     ori: high-copy-number ColE1/pMB1/pBR322/pUC origin of replication
   2662..3522    -  CDS            AmpR: β-lactamase; bla; confers resistance to ampicillin, carbenicillin, and related antibiotics
   3523..3627    -  promoter       AmpR promoter: bla
   3722..3757    +  CDS            rop (fragment): Rop protein, which maintains plasmids at low copy number; rop
   3859..3910    +  misc_feature   bom (fragment): basis of mobility region from pBR322
   3973..3991    +  promoter       SP6 promoter: promoter for bacteriophage SP6 RNA polymerase
   4032..4055    +  CDS            FLAG: FLAG® epitope tag, followed by an enterokinase cleavage site
   4092..5054    +  CDS            birA: BIRA_ECOLI - Also known as bioR, dhbB. Experimental evidence at protein level: Swiss-Prot protein existence level 1. Acts both as a biotin--[acetyl-CoA-carboxylase] ligase and a biotin-operon repressor. In the presence of ATP, BirA activates biotin to form the BirA-biotinyl-5'-adenylate (BirA-bio-5'-AMP or holoBirA) complex. HoloBirA can either transfer the biotinyl moiety to the biotin carboxyl carrier protein (BCCP) subunit of acetyl-CoA carboxylase, or bind to the biotin operator site and inhibit transcription of the operon. From Escherichia coli (strain K12).
   5087..27      +  CDS            3xHA (fragment) (across the origin): three tandem HA epitope tags
>Addgene plasmid #160290 | pYM28-BirA* | addgene full sequence | sequence record 318460 | Addgene NGS Result
TATCCATATGACGTTCCAGATTACGCTGCTCAGTGCTAGGGCGCGCCACTTCTAAATAAGCGAATTTCTT
ATGATTTATGATTTTTATTATTAAATAAGTTATAAAAAAAATAAGTGTATACAAATTTTAAAGTGACTCT
TAGGTTTTAAAACGAAAATTCTTATTCTTGAGTAACTCTTTCCTGTAGGTCAGGTTGCTTTCTCAGGTAT
AGTATGAGGTCGCTCTTATTGACCACACCTCTACCGGCAGATCCGCTAGGGATAACAGGGTAATATAGAT
CTGTTTAGCTTGCCTCGTCCCCGCCGGGTCACCCGGCCAGCGACATGGAGGCCCAGAATACCCTCCTTGA
CAGTCTTGACGTGCGCAGCTCAGGGGCATGATGTGACTGTCGCCCGTACATTTAGCCCATACATCCCCAT
GTATAATCATTTGCATCCATACATTTTGATGGCCGCACGGCGCGAAGCAAAAATTACGGCTCCTCGCTGC
AGACCTGCGAGCAGGGAAACGCTCCCCTCACAGACGCGTTGAATTGTCCCCACGCCGCGCCCCTGTAGAG
AAATATAAAAGGTTAGGATTTGCCACTGAGGTTCTTCTTTCATATACTTCCTTTTAAAATCTTGCTAGGA
TACAGTTCTCACATCACATCCGAACATAAACAACCATGGGTAGGAGGGCTTTTGTAGAAAGAAATACGAA
CGAAACGAAAATCAGCGTTGCCATCGCTTTGGACAAAGCTCCCTTACCTGAAGAGTCGAATTTTATTGAT
GAACTTATAACTTCCAAGCATGCAAACCAAAAGGGAGAACAAGTAATCCAAGTAGACACGGGAATTGGAT
TCCTGGATCACATGTATCATGCACTGGCTAAACATGCAGGCTGGAGCTTACGACTTTACTCAAGAGGTGA
TTTAATCATCGATGATCATCACACTGCAGAAGATACTGCTATTGCACTTGGTATTGCATTCAAGCAGGCT
ATGGGTAACTTTGCCGGCGTTAAAAGATTTGGACATGCTTATTGTCCACTTGACGAAGCCCTTTCTAGAA
GCGTAGTTGACTTGTCGGGACGGCCCTATGCTGTTATCGATTTGGGATTAAAGCGTGAAAAGGTTGGGGA
ATTGTCCTGTGAAATGATCCCTCACTTACTATATTCCTTTTCGGTAGCAGCTGGAATTACTTTGCATGTT
ACCTGCTTATATGGTAGTAATGACCATCATCGTGCTGAAAGCGCTTTTAAATCTCTGGCTGTTGCCATGC
GCGCGGCTACTAGTCTTACTGGAAGTTCTGAAGTCCCAAGCACGAAGGGAGTGTTGTAAAGAGTACTGAC
AATAAAAAGATTCTTGTTTTCAAGAACTTGTCATTTGTATAGTTTTTTTATATTGTAGTTGTTCTATTTT
AATCAAATGTTAGCGTGATTTATATTTTTTTTCGCCTCGACATCATCTGCCCAGATGCGAAGTTAAGTGC
GCAGAAAGTAATATCATGCGTCAATCGTATGTGAATGCTGGTCGCTATACTGCTGTCGATTCGATACTAA
CGCCGCCATCCAGTTTAAACGAGCTCGAATTCATCGATGATATCAGATCCACTAGTGGCCTATGCGGCCG
CGGATCTGCCGGTCTCCCTATAGTGAGTCGTATTAATTTCGATAAGCCAGGTTAACCTGCATTAATGAAT
CGGCCAACGCGCGGGGAGAGGCGGTTTGCGTATTGGGCGCTCTTCCGCTTCCTCGCTCACTGACTCGCTG
CGCTCGGTCGTTCGGCTGCGGCGAGCGGTATCAGCTCACTCAAAGGCGGTAATACGGTTATCCACAGAAT
CAGGGGATAACGCAGGAAAGAACATGTGAGCAAAAGGCCAGCAAAAGGCCAGGAACCGTAAAAAGGCCGC
GTTGCTGGCGTTTTTCCATAGGCTCCGCCCCCCTGACGAGCATCACAAAAATCGACGCTCAAGTCAGAGG
TGGCGAAACCCGACAGGACTATAAAGATACCAGGCGTTTCCCCCTGGAAGCTCCCTCGTGCGCTCTCCTG
TTCCGACCCTGCCGCTTACCGGATACCTGTCCGCCTTTCTCCCTTCGGGAAGCGTGGCGCTTTCTCATAG
CTCACGCTGTAGGTATCTCAGTTCGGTGTAGGTCGTTCGCTCCAAGCTGGGCTGTGTGCACGAACCCCCC
GTTCAGCCCGACCGCTGCGCCTTATCCGGTAACTATCGTCTTGAGTCCAACCCGGTAAGACACGACTTAT
CGCCACTGGCAGCAGCCACTGGTAACAGGATTAGCAGAGCGAGGTATGTAGGCGGTGCTACAGAGTTCTT
GAAGTGGTGGCCTAACTACGGCTACACTAGAAGAACAGTATTTGGTATCTGCGCTCTGCTGAAGCCAGTT
ACCTTCGGAAAAAGAGTTGGTAGCTCTTGATCCGGCAAACAAACCACCGCTGGTAGCGGTGGTTTTTTTG
TTTGCAAGCAGCAGATTACGCGCAGAAAAAAAGGATCTCAAGAAGATCCTTTGATCTTTTCTACGGGGTC
TGACGCTCAGTGGAACGAAAACTCACGTTAAGGGATTTTGGTCATGAGATTATCAAAAAGGATCTTCACC
TAGATCCTTTTAAATTAAAAATGAAGTTTTAAATCAATCTAAAGTATATATGAGTAAACTTGGTCTGACA
GTTACCAATGCTTAATCAGTGAGGCACCTATCTCAGCGATCTGTCTATTTCGTTCATCCATAGTTGCCTG
ACTCCCCGTCGTGTAGATAACTACGATACGGGAGGGCTTACCATCTGGCCCCAGTGCTGCAATGATACCG
CGAGACCCACGCTCACCGGCTCCAGATTTATCAGCAATAAACCAGCCAGCCGGAAGGGCCGAGCGCAGAA
GTGGTCCTGCAACTTTATCCGCCTCCATCCAGTCTATTAATTGTTGCCGGGAAGCTAGAGTAAGTAGTTC
GCCAGTTAATAGTTTGCGCAACGTTGTTGCCATTGCTACAGGCATCGTGGTGTCACGCTCGTCGTTTGGT
ATGGCTTCATTCAGCTCCGGTTCCCAACGATCAAGGCGAGTTACATGATCCCCCATGTTGTGCAAAAAAG
CGGTTAGCTCCTTCGGTCCTCCGATCGTTGTCAGAAGTAAGTTGGCCGCAGTGTTATCACTCATGGTTAT
GGCAGCACTGCATAATTCTCTTACTGTCATGCCATCCGTAAGATGCTTTTCTGTGACTGGTGAGTACTCA
ACCAAGTCATTCTGAGAATAGTGTATGCGGCGACCGAGTTGCTCTTGCCCGGCGTCAATACGGGATAATA
CCGCGCCACATAGCAGAACTTTAAAAGTGCTCATCATTGGAAAACGTTCTTCGGGGCGAAAACTCTCAAG
GATCTTACCGCTGTTGAGATCCAGTTCGATGTAACCCACTCGTGCACCCAACTGATCTTCAGCATCTTTT
ACTTTCACCAGCGTTTCTGGGTGAGCAAAAACAGGAAGGCAAAATGCCGCAAAAAAGGGAATAAGGGCGA
CACGGAAATGTTGAATACTCATACTCTTCCTTTTTCAATATTATTGAAGCATTTATCAGGGTTATTGTCT
CATGAGCGGATACATATTTGAATGTATTTAGAAAAATAAACAAATAGGGGTTCCGCGCACATTTCCCCGA
AAAGTGCCACCTGACGTCTAAGAAACCATTATTATCATGACATTAACCTATAAAAATAGGCGTATCACGA
GGCCCTTTCGTCTCGCGCGTTTCGGTGATGACGGTGAAAACCTCTGACACATGCAGCTCCCGGAGACGGT
CACAGCTTGTCTGTAAGCGGATGCCGGGAGCAGACAAGCCCGTCAGGGCGCGTCAGCGGGTGTTGGCGGG
TGTCGGGGCTGGCTTAACTATGCGGCATCAGAGCAGATTGTACTGAGAGTGCACCATATGGACATATTGT
CGTTAGAACGCGGCTACAATTAATACATAACCTTATGTATCATACACATACGATTTAGGTGACACTATAG
AACGCGGCCGCCAGCTGAAGCTTCGTACGCTGCAGGTCGACGATTACAAGGACGACGACGACAAGACGCG
TGGTGGTGGTGGTTCTGGTGGTGGTGGTTCTATGAAGGACAACACCGTGCCCCTGAAGCTGATCGCCCTG
CTGGCTAACGGCGAGTTCCACTCTGGCGAGCAGCTGGGCGAGACACTGGGCATGTCTAGAGCCGCCATCA
ACAAGCACATCCAGACCCTGAGAGACTGGGGCGTGGACGTGTTCACCGTGCCTGGCAAGGGCTACAGCCT
GCCCGAACCTATCCAGCTGCTGAACGCCAAGCAGATCCTGGGCCAGCTGGACGGCGGATCTGTGGCTGTG
CTGCCTGTGATCGACAGCACCAACCAGTACCTGCTGGACAGAATCGGCGAGCTGAAGTCCGGCGACGCCT
GTATCGCTGAGTACCAGCAGGCTGGCAGAGGCGGCAGGGGCAGAAAGTGGTTCTCTCCCTTCGGCGCTAA
CCTGTACCTGAGCATGTTCTGGCGGCTGGAACAGGGACCTGCCGCTGCTATCGGACTGAGCCTCGTGATC
GGCATCGTGATGGCCGAGGTGCTGAGAAAGCTGGGCGCCGACAAAGTGCGCGTGAAGTGGCCCAACGACC
TGTATCTGCAGGACCGGAAGCTGGCCGGCATCCTGGTGGAACTGACAGGCAAGACAGGCGACGCCGCCCA
GATCGTGATTGGCGCTGGCATCAACATGGCTATGAGAAGAGTGGAAGAGTCCGTCGTGAACCAGGGCTGG
ATCACCCTGCAGGAAGCCGGCATCAACCTGGACCGGAACACACTGGCCGCCATGCTGATCAGAGAGCTGA
GAGCCGCCCTGGAACTGTTCGAGCAGGAAGGCCTGGCCCCCTACCTGTCCAGATGGGAGAAGCTGGACAA
CTTCATCAACAGACCCGTGAAACTGATCATCGGCGACAAAGAAATCCTGGGCATCAGCAGAGGCATCGAC
AAGCAGGGCGCTCTGCTGCTGGAACAGGACGGCATCATCAAGCCCTGGATGGGCGGCGAGATCAGCCTGA
GATCTGCTGAGAAGGGCGGCAGCGGACCTGGCGGAGGCGCTCCTTAAGGATCC
